Addgene plasmid #55381: mCerulean-LC-Myosin-N-7
Purpose: Localization: Light Chain Myosin, Excitation: 433, Emission: 475
Depositing lab: Michael Davidson. Depositing organization: Florida State University, Tallahassee.
Backbone
  Vector backbone: mCerulean-N1
  Backbone size w/o insert (bp): 4750
  Vector type: Mammalian Expression
  Selectable markers: Neomycin (select with G418)
Growth in bacteria
  Bacterial resistance: Kanamycin, 50 μg/mL
  Growth temperature: 37°C
  Growth strain: DH5alpha
  Copy number: High Copy
Gene/Insert
  Gene/Insert name: LC-Myosin (alt name: NM_172118.1)
  Species: M. musculus (mouse)
  Promoter: CMV
  Tag / fusion protein: mCerulean (C terminal on backbone)
  Cloning method: Unknown
  Sequencing primers: 5′ CMV-F; 3′ SV40pA-R
Terms and licenses: Academic/Nonprofit Terms; Industry Terms: Not Available to Industry
Depositor comments: . Excitation = 433; Emission = 475
How to cite: mCerulean-LC-Myosin-N-7 was a gift from Michael Davidson (Addgene plasmid # 55381 ; http://n2t.net/addgene:55381 ; RRID:Addgene_55381)
