[The description below was written by a language model from this plasmid's Addgene catalogue record.]
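Description:
mCerulean-LC-Myosin-N-7 is a mammalian expression plasmid built on the mCerulean-N1 backbone (about 4.75 kb without the insert), an N1-style fluorescent protein fusion vector. It is maintained as a high-copy plasmid in E. coli under kanamycin selection. It also carries a neomycin resistance marker, so transfected mammalian cells can be selected with G418 when stable expression is wanted. The record does not include a feature table, so the origin of replication and the exact arrangement of the resistance cassette are not stated. The listed 3′ sequencing primer does imply an SV40 polyadenylation signal downstream of the fusion.

The payload is a mouse myosin light chain coding sequence (LC-Myosin) driven by the CMV promoter, a strong constitutive promoter in most mammalian cell types. The insert sits upstream of the fluorescent protein, so mCerulean is fused to the C terminus of the myosin light chain. The "N-7" in the name probably refers to this orientation and to the length of the linker between the two parts, but the record does not say so explicitly. mCerulean is a monomeric cyan fluorescent protein, recorded here with excitation at 433 nm and emission at 475 nm.

The stated purpose is localization. Expressing the fusion labels myosin light chain in cells, so structures that incorporate it can be visualised in the cyan channel by fluorescence microscopy, alone or alongside spectrally distinct markers. The cloning method is listed as unknown.
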