>Addgene plasmid #55381 | mCerulean-LC-Myosin-N-7 | depositor partial sequence | sequence record 85785 | insert sequence
ACGTCAGATCCGCTAGCGCTACCGGACTCAGATCTCGAGCTCAAGCTTATGTCGAGCAAGAGAGCCAAGG
CCAAGACCACCAAGAAGAGGCCCCAGAGGGCTACGTCCAATGTCTTCGCCATGTTTGACCAGTCCCAGAT
CCAGGAGTTTAAGGAGGCCTTCAACATGATTGATCAGAACCGCGATGGCTTCATTGATAAGGAGGACCTG
CACGACATGTTGGCCTCTCTGGGGAAGAACCCCACAGACGAGTACCTGGAGGGCATGATGAACGAGGCGC
CAGGGCCCATCAACTTCACCATGTTCCTCACAATGTTTGGGGAGAAGCTGAACGGCACAGACCCCGAGGA
TGTGATCCGCAATGCCTTTGCCTGCTTTGATGAGGAGGCCTCAGGCTTCATCCACGAGGACCACCTGAGG
GAGCTGCTCACCACCATGGGCGACCGATTCACGGATGAGGAGGTGGACGAGATGTACCGCGAGGCACCCA
TTGATAAGAAGGGCAACTTCAACTACGTGGAGTTCACTCGCATCCTCAAACACGGCGCCAAGGACAAGGA
CGACCTGGATCCACCGGTCGCCACCATGGTGAGCAAGGGCGAGGAGCTGTTCACCGGGGTGGTGCCCATC
CTGGTCGAGCTGGACGGCGACGTAAACGGCCACAAGTTCAGCGTGTCCGGCGAGGGCGAGGGCGATGCCA
CCTACGGCAAGCTGACCCTGAAGTTCATCTGCACCACCGGCAAGCTGCCCGTGCCCTGGCCCACCCTCGT
GACCACCCTGACCTGGGGCGTGCAGTGCTTCGCCCGCTACCCCGACCACATGAAGCAGCACGACTTCTTC
AAGTCCGCCATGCCCGAAGGCTACGTCCAGGAGCGCACCATCTTCTTCAAGGACGACGGCAACTACAAGA
CCCGCGCCGAGGTGAAGTTCGAGGGCGACACCCTGGTGAACCGCATCGAGCTGAAGGGCATCGACTTCAA
GGAGGACGGCAACATCCTGGGGCACAAGCTGGAGTACAACGCCATCAGCGACAACGTCTATATCACCGCC
GACAAGCAGAAGAACGGCATCAAGGCCAACTTCAAGATCCGCCACAACATCGAGGACGGCAGCGTGCAGC
TCGCCGACCACTACCAGCAGAACACCCCCATCGGCGACGGCCCCGTGCTGCTGCCCGACAACCACTACCT
GAGCACCCAGTCCAAGCTGAGCAAAGACCCCAACGAGAAGCGCGATCACATGGTCCTGCTGGAGTTCGTG
ACCGCCGCCGGGATCACTCTCGGCATGGACGAGCTGTACAAGTAAAGCGGCCGCGACTCTAGATCATAAT
CAGCCATACCACATT
