>Addgene plasmid #55381 | mCerulean-LC-Myosin-N-7 | addgene partial sequence | sequence record 108877 | EGFP-N 5'-CGTCGCCGTCCAGCTCGACCAG-3'
CCTTGCTCACCATGGTGGCGACCGGTGGATCCAGGTCGTCCTTGTCCTTGGCGCCGTGTTTGAGGATGCG
AGTGAACTCCACGTAGTTGAAGTTGCCCTTCTTATCAATGGGTGCCTCGCGGTACATCTCGTCCACCTCC
TCATCCGTGAATCGGTCGCCCATGGTGGTGAGCAGCTCCCTCAGGTGGTCCTCGTGGATGAAGCCTGAGG
CCTCCTCATCAAAGCAGGCAAAGGCATTGCGGATCACATCCTCGGGGTCTGTGCCGTTCAGCTTCTCCCC
AAACATTGTGAGGAACATGGTGAAGTTGATGGGCCCTGGCGCCTCGTTCATCATGCCCTCCAGGTACTCG
TCTGTGGGGTTCTTCCCCAGAGAGGCCAACATGTCGTGCAGGTCCTCCTTATCAATGAAGCCATCGCGGT
TCTGATCAATCATGTTGAAGGCCTCCTTAAACTCCTGGATCTGGGACTGGTCAAACATGGCGAAGACATT
GGACGTAGCCCTCTGGGGCCTCTTCTTGGTGGTCTTGGCCTTGGCTCTCTTGCTCGACATAAGCTTGAGC
TCGAGATCTGAGTCCGGTAGCGCTAGCGGATCTGACGGTTCACTAAACCAGCTCTGCTTATATAGACCTC
CCACCGTACACGCCTACCGCCCATTTGCGTCAATGGGGCGGAGTTGTTACGACATTTTGGAAAGTCCCGT
TGATTTTGGTGCCAAAACAAACTCCCATTGACGTCAA
